>Addgene plasmid #121015 | U2m | addgene full sequence | sequence record 236174 | Addgene NGS Result
TCATGACATTAACCTATAAAAATAGGCGTATCACGAGGCAGAATTTCAGATAAAAAAAATCCTTAGCTTT
CGCTAAGGATGATTTCTGGAATTCGCGGCCGCTTCTAGAGACTAGTGGGTCTCATACTGGGCCCAAGTTC
ACTTAAAAAGGAGATCAACAATGAAAGCAATTTTCGTACTGAAACATCTTAATCATGCGGGGGAGTGTTT
CTAATGAGAGACCTACTAGTAGCGGCCGCTGCAGGCTTCCTCGCTCACTGACTCGCTGCGCTCGGTCGTT
CGGCTGCGGCGAGCGGTATCAGCTCACTCAAAGGCGGTAATACGGTTATCCACAGAATCAGGGGATAACG
CAGGAAAGAACATGTGAGCAAAAGGCCAGCAAAAGGCCAGGAACCGTAAAAAGGCCGCGTTGCTGGCGTT
TTTCCACAGGCTCCGCCCCCCTGACGAGCATCACAAAAATCGACGCTCAAGTCAGAGGTGGCGAAACCCG
ACAGGACTATAAAGATACCAGGCGTTTCCCCCTGGAAGCTCCCTCGTGCGCTCTCCTGTTCCGACCCTGC
CGCTTACCGGATACCTGTCCGCCTTTCTCCCTTCGGGAAGCGTGGCGCTTTCTCATAGCTCACGCTGTAG
GTATCTCAGTTCGGTGTAGGTCGTTCGCTCCAAGCTGGGCTGTGTGCACGAACCCCCCGTTCAGCCCGAC
CGCTGCGCCTTATCCGGTAACTATCGTCTTGAGTCCAACCCGGTAAGACACGACTTATCGCCACTGGCAG
CAGCCACTGGTAACAGGATTAGCAGAGCGAGGTATGTAGGCGGTGCTACAGAGTTCTTGAAGTGGTGGCC
TAACTACGGCTACACTAGAAGAACAGTATTTGGTATCTGCGCTCTGCTGAAGCCAGTTACCTTCGGAAAA
AGAGTTGGTAGCTCTTGATCCGGCAAACAAACCACCGCTGGTAGCGGTGGTTTTTTTGTTTGCAAGCAGC
AGATTACGCGCAGAAAAAAAGGATCTCAAGAAGATCCTTTGATCTTTTCTACGGGGTCTGACGCTCAGTG
GAACGAAAACTCACGTTAAGGGATTTTGGTCATGAGATTATCAAAAAGGATCTTCACCTAGATCCTTTTA
AATTAAAAATGAAGTTTTAAATCAATCTAAAGTATATATGAGTAAACTTGGTCTGACAGTTACCAATGCT
TAATCAGTGAGGCACCTATCTCAGCGATCTGTCTATTTCGTTCATCCATAGTTGCCTGACTCCCCGTCGT
GTAGATAACTACGATACGGGAGGGCTTACCATCTGGCCCCAGTGCTGCAATGATACCGCGCGACCCACGC
TCACCGGCTCCAGATTTATCAGCAATAAACCAGCCAGCCGGAAGGGCCGAGCGCAGAAGTGGTCCTGCAA
CTTTATCCGCCTCCATCCAGTCTATTAATTGTTGCCGGGAAGCTAGAGTAAGTAGTTCGCCAGTTAATAG
TTTGCGCAACGTTGTTGCCATTGCTACAGGCATCGTGGTGTCACGCTCGTCGTTTGGTATGGCTTCATTC
AGCTCCGGTTCCCAACGATCAAGGCGAGTTACATGATCCCCCATGTTGTGCAAAAAAGCGGTTAGCTCCT
TCGGTCCTCCGATCGTTGTCAGAAGTAAGTTGGCCGCAGTGTTATCACTCATGGTTATGGCAGCACTGCA
TAATTCTCTTACTGTCATGCCATCCGTAAGATGCTTTTCTGTGACTGGTGAGTACTCAACCAAGTCATTC
TGAGAATAGTGTATGCGGCGACCGAGTTGCTCTTGCCCGGCGTCAATACGGGATAATACCGCGCCACATA
GCAGAACTTTAAAAGTGCTCATCATTGGAAAACGTTCTTCGGGGCGAAAACTCTCAAGGATCTTACCGCT
GTTGAGATCCAGTTCGATGTAACCCACTCGTGCACCCAACTGATCTTCAGCATCTTTTACTTTCACCAGC
GTTTCTGGGTGAGCAAAAACAGGAAGGCAAAATGCCGCAAAAAAGGGAATAAGGGCGACACGGAAATGTT
GAATACTCATACTCTTCCTTTTTCAATATTATTGAAGCATTTATCAGGGTTATTGTCTCATGAGCGGATA
CATATTTGAATGTATTTAGAAAAATAAACAAATAGGGGTTCCGCGCACATTTCCCCGAAAAGTGCCACCT
GACGTCTAAGAAACCATTATTA
Features (pLannotate 1.2.2; 6 found; start..end, strand, type, name):
     43..86      -  terminator     bacterial terminator: putative bacterial transcription terminator
     89..110     +  misc_feature   BioBrick prefix: BioBrick prefix for parts that do not start with "ATG"
    224..244     +  misc_feature   BioBrick suffix: universal suffix for all parts
    421..1009    -  rep_origin     ori: high-copy-number ColE1/pMB1/pBR322/pUC origin of replication
   1180..2040    -  CDS            AmpR: β-lactamase; bla; confers resistance to ampicillin, carbenicillin, and related antibiotics
   2041..2145    -  promoter       AmpR promoter: bla
