[The description below was written by a language model from this plasmid's Addgene catalogue record and pLannotate feature annotations shown in this document.]
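Description:
U2m is a small synthetic-biology part plasmid, about 2.2 kb in total, that stores a single regulatory element for MoClo-style Golden Gate assembly. It is built on the DVA backbone (roughly 2.1 kb), a minimal bacterial cloning vector. The annotated backbone features are a high-copy ColE1/pUC-type origin of replication and a β-lactamase gene driven by its native bla promoter, so the plasmid is maintained in E. coli at high copy under ampicillin selection. The feature table also shows a putative bacterial transcription terminator just upstream of the insert region, which would help insulate the part from read-through. BioBrick prefix and suffix sequences flank the cloning site where the part sits.

The insert is BCD11, a 92 bp synthetic bicistronic design ribosome binding site placed in the "BC" position of the assembly scheme. This slot is occupied by a translation initiation element in a transcription unit. Bicistronic designs use a short leader open reading frame whose translation is coupled to that of the downstream gene. This makes expression strength much less dependent on the sequence of the coding region that follows. BCD11 is described as giving medium-high expression. The insert itself is not separately annotated in the automated feature table, but it corresponds to the interval between the prefix and suffix.

The plasmid is used as a donor of a standardised RBS part when assembling bacterial expression cassettes and genetic circuits. The depositor notes that the sequence recombines readily with other BCD elements, which matters when several BCD parts are combined in one construct.
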