Addgene plasmid #121015: U2m
Purpose: MoClo golden gate assembly BC part for BCD11 (Medium-high expression bi-cistronic RBS, engineered for downstream context-independence; see https://doi.org/10.1038/nmeth.2404).
Depositing lab: Richard Murray. Depositing organization: California Institute of Technology.
Backbone
  Vector backbone: DVA
  Backbone size w/o insert (bp): 2100
  Vector type: Synthetic Biology
Growth in bacteria
  Bacterial resistance: Ampicillin, 100 μg/mL
  Growth temperature: 37°C
  Growth strain: JM109
  Copy number: High Copy
Gene/Insert
  Gene/Insert name: BCD11
  Species: Synthetic
  Insert size (bp): 92
  Cloning method: Gibson Cloning
  Sequencing primers: 5′ AAATAGGCGTATCACGAGGCA; 3′ TTACCGCCTTTGAGTGAGCTG
Terms and licenses: Academic/Nonprofit Terms; Industry Terms: Not Available to Industry
Depositor comments: Recombines readily with other BCD sequences Please see Supplemental Documents for annotated Genbank file.
How to cite: U2m was a gift from Richard Murray (Addgene plasmid # 121015 ; http://n2t.net/addgene:121015 ; RRID:Addgene_121015)
