>Addgene plasmid #121015 | U2m | depositor partial sequence | sequence record 230084 | insert sequence
TACTGGGCCCAAGTTCACTTAAAAAGGAGATCAACAATGAAAGCAATTTTCGTACTGAAACATCTTAATC
ATGCGGGGGAGTGTTTCTAATG
